Addgene plasmid #145974: pRSFDuetG-HsRCK-HsPatL1_1-111_B
Purpose: Bacterial Expression of HsPatL1_1-111
Depositing lab: Elisa Izaurralde. Depositing organization: Max Planck Institute for Developmental Biology.
Backbone
  Vector backbone: Unknown
  Vector type: Bacterial Expression
Growth in bacteria
  Bacterial resistance: Kanamycin, 50 μg/mL
  Growth temperature: 37°C
  Growth strain: DH5alpha
  Copy number: Low Copy
Gene/Insert
  Gene/Insert name: HsPatL1_1-111
  Species: H. sapiens (human)
  Entrez Gene: PATL1 (a.k.a. Pat1b, hPat1b)
  Cloning method: Unknown
Terms and licenses: Academic/Nonprofit Terms; Industry Terms: Not Available to Industry
Depositor comments: ORF extracted from NCBI: NM_152716.2 Plasmids from this collection were made available to the research community and donated after the lab closed. Please note that the sequence provided by the depositing laboratory may be theoretical/predicted or based on Sanger sequencing results. There may be discrepancies between sequencing results obtained by Addgene and the depositor sequence. If an Addgene verified sequence is not available, please contact before placing your order to request that our lab fully sequence the plasmid.
How to cite: pRSFDuetG-HsRCK-HsPatL1_1-111_B was a gift from Elisa Izaurralde (Addgene plasmid # 145974 ; http://n2t.net/addgene:145974 ; RRID:Addgene_145974)
