[The description below was written by a language model from this plasmid's Addgene catalogue record and pLannotate feature annotations shown in this document.]
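Description:
pRSFDuetG-HsRCK-HsPatL1_1-111_B is a 6.2 kb bacterial co-expression plasmid. The catalogue lists the backbone as unknown, but the name and annotated features point to a Duet-type, two-cassette vector. It replicates from the RSF1030 origin, which is compatible with other common origins and so allows co-transformation with additional plasmids in E. coli. Selection is by kanamycin through an aph(3')-Ia gene. A lacI gene with its own promoter supplies lac repressor. Short fragments annotated as TcR, an AmpR promoter piece and a CAP binding site appear to be backbone remnants rather than functional elements.

The plasmid carries two T7 promoter/lac operator units, so both transcripts depend on T7 RNA polymerase in the host and are inducible with IPTG. The first cassette, with a T7 gene 10 ribosome binding site, drives human DDX6 (also called RCK), a DEAD-box helicase involved in P-body assembly, translational repression and mRNA decapping. The annotated span suggests most or all of the coding region, but the record does not define its boundaries. The second cassette encodes Schistosoma japonicum glutathione S-transferase followed by an N-terminal fragment of human PATL1 (residues 1–111). This arrangement would give a GST fusion suitable for glutathione affinity purification, although the linker between the two parts is not annotated. An S-tag fragment and a short SET1-like match lie downstream, before the single T7 terminator. Whether they are translated with the insert cannot be determined from the table.

The catalogue entry names only the PATL1 fragment as the insert, whereas the sequence shows that DDX6 is also present. The design fits co-expression and pull-down or purification of a DDX6–PatL1 complex, though the stated purpose is simply bacterial expression of HsPatL1_1-111.
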