Features (pLannotate 1.2.2; 20 found; start..end, strand, type, name):
      3..27      +  protein_bind   lac operator: The lac repressor binds to the lac operator to inhibit transcription in E. coli. This inhibition can be relieved by adding lactose or isopropyl-β-D-thiogalactopyranoside (IPTG). lac repressor encoded by lacI
     42..64      +  RBS            RBS: efficient ribosome binding site from bacteriophage T7 gene 10 (Olins and Rangwala, 1989)
    143..1558    +  CDS            DDX6 (sequence partly withheld): DDX6_HUMAN - Also known as HLR2, RCK. Experimental evidence at protein level: Swiss-Prot protein existence level 1. Essential for the formation of P-bodies, cytosolic membrane- less ribonucleoprotein granules involved in RNA metabolism through the coordinated storage of mRNAs encoding regulatory functions (PubMed:25995375, PubMed:27342281, PubMed:31422817). Plays a role in P- bodies to coordinate the storage of translationally inactive mRNAs in the cytoplasm and prevent their degradation (PubMed:27342281). In the process of mRNA degradation, plays a role in mRNA decapping (PubMed:16364915). Bl
   1627..1645    +  promoter       T7 promoter: promoter for bacteriophage T7 RNA polymerase
   1646..1670    +  protein_bind   lac operator: The lac repressor binds to the lac operator to inhibit transcription in E. coli. This inhibition can be relieved by adding lactose or isopropyl-β-D-thiogalactopyranoside (IPTG). lac repressor encoded by lacI
   1716..2369    +  CDS            GST26_SCHJA: Experimental evidence at protein level: Swiss-Prot protein existence level 1. GST isoenzymes appear to play a central role in the parasite detoxification system. Other functions are also suspected including a role in increasing the solubility of haematin in the parasite gut. From Schistosoma japonicum (Blood fluke).
   2421..2753    +  CDS            PATL1 (fragment): PATL1_HUMAN - Experimental evidence at protein level: Swiss-Prot protein existence level 1. (Microbial infection) In case of infection, required for translation and replication of hepatitis C virus (HCV). From Homo sapiens (Human).
   2773..2814    +  CDS            S-Tag (fragment): affinity and epitope tag derived from pancreatic ribonuclease A
   2844..2861    +  CDS            SET1 (fragment): solubility-enhancement tag derived from T7 phage gene 10B
   2869..2916    +  terminator     T7 terminator: transcription terminator for bacteriophage T7 RNA polymerase
   3080..3137    +  promoter       AmpR promoter (fragment): bla
   3146..3961    -  CDS            KanR: aminoglycoside phosphotransferase; aph(3')-Ia; confers resistance to kanamycin in bacteria or G418 (Geneticin®) in eukaryotes
   3962..4053    -  promoter       AmpR promoter: bla
   4069..4818    -  rep_origin     RSF ori: Plasmids containing the RSF 1030 origin of replication can be propagated in E. coli cells that contain additional plasmids with compatible origins.
   4901..4965    -  CDS            TcR (fragment): tetracycline efflux protein; tet; confers resistance to tetracycline
   4980..5001    -  protein_bind   CAP binding site: CAP binding activates transcription in the presence of cAMP. E. coli catabolite activator protein
   5014..6096    -  CDS            lacI: lac repressor; lacI; The lac repressor binds to the lac operator to inhibit transcription in E. coli. This inhibition can be relieved by adding lactose or isopropyl-β-D-thiogalactopyranoside (IPTG).
   6097..6174    -  promoter       lacI promoter: lacI
   6182..6217    -  CDS            TcR (fragment): tetracycline efflux protein; tet; confers resistance to tetracycline
   6220..2       +  promoter       T7 promoter (across the origin): promoter for bacteriophage T7 RNA polymerase
>Addgene plasmid #145974 | pRSFDuetG-HsRCK-HsPatL1_1-111_B | addgene full sequence | sequence record 333992 | Addgene NGS Result
GGGGAATTGTGAGCGGATAACAATTCCCCTGTAGAAATAATTTTGTTTAACTTTAATAAGGAGATATACC
ATGGGCAGCAGCCATCACCATCATCACCACAGCGCGGGTCTGGAAGTTCTGTTCCAGGGGCCCCAGGATC
CGATGGGTCTGTCCAGTCAAAATGGTCAGCTGAGAGGCCCTGTGAAACCCACTGGTGGCCCTGGAGGAGG
GGGCACACAGACACAGCAACAGATGAACCAGCTGAAAAACACCAACACAATCAATAATGGCACTCAGCAG
CAAGCACAGAGTATGACCACCACTATTAAACCTGGTGATGACTGGAAAAAGACTTTAAAACTCCCTCCAA
AGGATCTAAGAATCAAAACTTCGGATGTGACCTCCACAAAAGGAAATGAGTTTGAAGATTACTGTTTGAA
ACGGGAGTTACTGATGGGAATTTTTGAAATGGGCTGGGAAAAGCCATCTCCTATTCAGGAGGAGAGCATT
CCCATTGCTTTATCTGGTAGGGATATCTTAGCTAGAGCAAAAAATGGAACAGGCAAGAGCGGTGCCTACC
TCATTCCCTTACTTGAACGGCTAGACCTGAAGAAGGACAATATACAAGCAATGGTGATTGTTCCCACTAG
AGAACTTGCTCTACAGGTCAGTCAAATTTGCATCCAGGTCAGCAAACACATGGGAGGGGCCAAAGTGATG
GCAACCACAGGAGGAACCAATTTACGAGATGACATAATGAGGCTTGATGATACAGTGCACGTGGTGATTG
CTACCCCTGGGAGAATCCTGGATCTTATTAAGAAAGGAGTAGCAAAGGTTGATCATGTCCAGATGATAGT
ATTGGATGAGGCAGATAAGTTGCTGTCACAGGATTTTGTGCAGATAATGGAGGATATTATTCTCACGCTA
CCTAAAAACAGGCAGATTTTACTATATTCCGCTACTTTCCCTCTTAGTGTACAGAAGTTCATGAATTCCC
ATTTGCAGAAACCCTATGAGATTAACCTGATGGAG
[501 nt withheld, positions 1016-1516]
GTGGCAGAATACCACAGCGAGCCTGTAGAAGATGAGAAACCTTAAGCGGCCGCATAATGCTTAAGTCGAA
CAGAAAGTAATCGTATTGTACACGGCCGCATAATCGAAATTAATACGACTCACTATAGGGGAATTGTGAG
CGGATAACAATTCCCCATCTTAGTATATTAGTTAAGTATAAGAAGGAGATATACATAATATGTCCCCTAT
ACTAGGTTATTGGAAAATTAAGGGCCTTGTGCAACCCACTCGACTTCTTTTGGAATATCTTGAAGAAAAA
TATGAAGAGCATTTGTATGAGCGCGATGAAGGTGATAAATGGCGAAACAAAAAGTTTGAATTGGGTTTGG
AGTTTCCCAATCTTCCTTATTATATTGATGGTGATGTTAAATTAACACAGTCTATGGCCATCATACGTTA
TATAGCTGACAAGCACAACATGTTGGGTGGTTGTCCAAAAGAGCGTGCAGAGATTTCAATGCTTGAAGGA
GCGGTTTTGGATATTAGATACGGTGTTTCGAGAATTGCATATAGTAAAGACTTTGAAACTCTCAAAGTTG
ATTTTCTTAGCAAGCTACCTGAAATGCTGAAAATGTTCGAAGATCGTTTATGTCATAAAACATATTTAAA
TGGTGATCATGTAACCCATCCTGACTTCATGTTGTATGACGCTCTTGATGTTGTTTTATACATGGACCCA
ATGTGCCTGGATGCGTTCCCAAAATTAGTTTGTTTTAAAAAACGTATTGAAGCTATCCCACAAATTGATA
AGTACTTGAAATCCAGCAAGTATATAGCATGGCCTTTGCAGGGCTGGCAAGCCACGTTTGGTGGTGGCGA
CCATCCTCCAAAATCGGATCTGGAAGTTCTGTTCCAGGGGCCCCATATGGCAGATCTCAATTGGATGTTC
CGCTACGAGTCTTTGGAGGATTGTCCTCTGGATGAAGATGAAGATGCATTTCAGGGACTGGGAGAAGAAG
ATGAAGAGATTGATCAATTCAATGATGATACATTTGGGTCAGGTGCAGTTGATGATGATTGGCAGGAAGC
ACATGAGCGCCTGGCTGAATTGGAAGAAAAGCTACCAGTGGCAGTTAATGAACAAACAGGCAATGGAGAG
AGAGATGAAATGGACTTGTTGGGTGACCATGAGGAGAATCTGGCAGAAAGGCTCAGTAAGATGGTGATTG
AAAATGAACTAGAAGATCCAGCTATTATGAGGGCAGTGCAGACCAGGCGGTACCCTCGAGTCTGGTAAAG
AAACCGCTGCTGCGAAATTTGAACGCCAGCACATGGACTCGTCTACTAGCGCAGCTTAATTAACCTAGGC
TGCTGCCACCGCTGAGCAATAACTAGCATAACCCCTTGGGGCCTCTAAACGGGTCTTGAGGGGTTTTTTG
CTGAAACCTCAGGCATTTGAGAAGCACACGGTCACACTGCTTCCGGTAGTCAATAAACCGGTAAACCAGC
AATAGACATAAGCGGCTATTTAACGACCCTGCCCTGAACCGACGACAAGCTGACGACCGGGTCTCCGCAA
GTGGCACTTTTCGGGGAAATGTGCGCGGAACCCCTATTTGTTTATTTTTCTAAATACATTCAAATATGTA
TCCGCTCATGAATTAATTCTTAGAAAAACTCATCGAGCATCAAATGAAACTGCAATTTATTCATATCAGG
ATTATCAATACCATATTTTTGAAAAAGCCGTTTCTGTAATGAAGGAGAAAACTCACCGAGGCAGTTCCAT
AGGATGGCAAGATCCTGGTATCGGTCTGCGATTCCGACTCGTCCAACATCAATACAACCTATTAATTTCC
CCTCGTCAAAAATAAGGTTATCAAGTGAGAAATCACCATGAGTGACGACTGAATCCGGTGAGAATGGCAA
AAGTTTATGCATTTCTTTCCAGACTTGTTCAACAGGCCAGCCATTACGCTCGTCATCAAAATCACTCGCA
TCAACCAAACCGTTATTCATTCGTGATTGCGCCTGAGCGAGACGAAATACGCGGTCGCTGTTAAAAGGAC
AATTACAAACAGGAATCGAATGCAACCGGCGCAGGAACACTGCCAGCGCATCAACAATATTTTCACCTGA
ATCAGGATATTCTTCTAATACCTGGAATGCTGTTTTCCCGGGGATCGCAGTGGTGAGTAACCATGCATCA
TCAGGAGTACGGATAAAATGCTTGATGGTCGGAAGAGGCATAAATTCCGTCAGCCAGTTTAGTCTGACCA
TCTCATCTGTAACATCATTGGCAACGCTACCTTTGCCATGTTTCAGAAACAACTCTGGCGCATCGGGCTT
CCCATACAATCGATAGATTGTCGCACCTGATTGCCCGACATTATCGCGAGCCCATTTATACCCATATAAA
TCAGCATCCATGTTGGAATTTAATCGCGGCCTAGAGCAAGACGTTTCCCGTTGAATATGGCTCATACTCT
TCCTTTTTCAATATTATTGAAGCATTTATCAGGGTTATTGTCTCATGAGCGGATACATATTTGAATGTAT
TTAGAAAAATAAACAAATAGGCATGCAGCGCTCTTCCGCTTCCTCGCTCACTGACTCGCTACGCTCGGTC
GTTCGACTGCGGCGAGCGGTGTCAGCTCACTCAAAAGCGGTAATACGGTTATCCACAGAATCAGGGGATA
AAGCCGGAAAGAACATGTGAGCAAAAAGCAAAGCACCGGAAGAAGCCAACGCCGCAGGCGTTTTTCCATA
GGCTCCGCCCCCCTGACGAGCATCACAAAAATCGACGCTCAAGCCAGAGGTGGCGAAACCCGACAGGACT
ATAAAGATACCAGGCGTTTCCCCCTGGAAGCTCCCTCGTGCGCTCTCCTGTTCCGACCCTGCCGCTTACC
GGATACCTGTCCGCCTTTCTCCCTTCGGGAAGCGTGGCGCTTTCTCATAGCTCACGCTGTTGGTATCTCA
GTTCGGTGTAGGTCGTTCGCTCCAAGCTGGGCTGTGTGCACGAACCCCCCGTTCAGCCCGACCGCTGCGC
CTTATCCGGTAACTATCGTCTTGAGTCCAACCCGGTAAGACACGACTTATCGCCACTGGCAGCAGCCATT
GGTAACTGATTTAGAGGACTTTGTCTTGAAGTTATGCACCTGTTAAGGCTAAACTGAAAGAACAGATTTT
GGTGAGTGCGGTCCTCCAACCCACTTACCTTGGTTCAAAGAGTTGGTAGCTCAGCGAACCTTGAGAAAAC
CACCGTTGGTAGCGGTGGTTTTTCTTTATTTATGAGATGATGAATCAATCGGTCTATCAAGTCAACGAAC
AGCTATTCCGTTACTCTAGATTTCAGTGCAATTTATCTCTTCAAATGTAGCACCTGAAGTCAGCCCCATA
CGATATAAGTTGTAATTCTCATGTTAGTCATGCCCCGCGCCCACCGGAAGGAGCTGACTGGGTTGAAGGC
TCTCAAGGGCATCGGTCGAGATCCCGGTGCCTAATGAGTGAGCTAACTTACATTAATTGCGTTGCGCTCA
CTGCCCGCTTTCCAGTCGGGAAACCTGTCGTGCCAGCTGCATTAATGAATCGGCCAACGCGCGGGGAGAG
GCGGTTTGCGTATTGGGCGCCAGGGTGGTTTTTCTTTTCACCAGTGAGACGGGCAACAGCTGATTGCCCT
TCACCGCCTGGCCCTGAGAGAGTTGCAGCAAGCGGTCCACGCTGGTTTGCCCCAGCAGGCGAAAATCCTG
TTTGATGGTGGTTAACGGCGGGATATAACATGAGCTGTCTTCGGTATCGTCGTATCCCACTACCGAGATG
TCCGCACCAACGCGCAGCCCGGACTCGGTAATGGCGCGCATTGCGCCCAGCGCCATCTGATCGTTGGCAA
CCAGCATCGCAGTGGGAACGATGCCCTCATTCAGCATTTGCATGGTTTGTTGAAAACCGGACATGGCACT
CCAGTCGCCTTCCCGTTCCGCTATCGGCTGAATTTGATTGCGAGTGAGATATTTATGCCAGCCAGCCAGA
CGCAGACGCGCCGAGACAGAACTTAATGGGCCCGCTAACAGCGCGATTTGCTGGTGACCCAATGCGACCA
GATGCTCCACGCCCAGTCGCGTACCGTCTTCATGGGAGAAAATAATACTGTTGATGGGTGTCTGGTCAGA
GACATCAAGAAATAACGCCGGAACATTAGTGCAGGCAGCTTCCACAGCAATGGCATCCTGGTCATCCAGC
GGATAGTTAATGATCAGCCCACTGACGCGTTGCGCGAGAAGATTGTGCACCGCCGCTTTACAGGCTTCGA
CGCCGCTTCGTTCTACCATCGACACCACCACGCTGGCACCCAGTTGATCGGCGCGAGATTTAATCGCCGC
GACAATTTGCGACGGCGCGTGCAGGGCCAGACTGGAGGTGGCAACGCCAATCAGCAACGACTGTTTGCCC
GCCAGTTGTTGTGCCACGCGGTTGGGAATGTAATTCAGCTCCGCCATCGCCGCTTCCACTTTTTCCCGCG
TTTTCGCAGAAACGTGGCTGGCCTGGTTCACCACGCGGGAAACGGTCTGATAAGAGACACCGGCATACTC
TGCGACATCGTATAACGTTACTGGTTTCACATTCACCACCCTGAATTGACTCTCTTCCGGGCGCTATCAT
GCCATACCGCGAAAGGTTTTGCGCCATTCGATGGTGTCCGGGATCTCGACGCTCTCCCTTATGCGACTCC
TGCATTAGGAAATTAATACGACTCACTATA
